Addgene plasmid #174646: pCDNA5-FRT-TO-KIF1A(1-365)-VVDfast-mVenus-SSPB(micro)_P2A_iLID-mCherry-RAB11
Purpose: Optogenetic coupling of RAB11 to opto-kinesin to induce anterograde transport of recycling endosomes. Compatible with Flp-in TREX system.
Depositing lab: Lukas Kapitein. Depositing organization: Utrecht University. Publication: An optimized toolbox for the optogenetic control of intracellular transport. Nijenhuis W, van Grinsven MMP, Kapitein LC. J Cell Biol. 2020 Apr 6;219(4). pii: 133834. doi: 10.1083/jcb.201907149. PubMed 32328628.
Backbone
  Vector backbone: pCDNA5-FRT-TO
  Vector type: Mammalian Expression
Growth in bacteria
  Bacterial resistance: Ampicillin, 100 μg/mL
  Growth temperature: 37°C
  Growth strain: DH5alpha
  Copy number: High Copy
Gene/Insert
  Gene/Insert name: KIF1A(1-365)-VVDfast-mVenus-SSPB(micro)-P2A-iLID-mCherry-RAB11
  Species: M. musculus (mouse), Synthetic
  Insert size (bp): 4835
  Mutation: mmKIF1A(aa1-365): Pro202Ala; mVenus: Met1Del, Thr154Met; SSPB:Arg73Gln; mCherry: Met1Del; RAB11: Met1Del
  Promoter: CMV (with TetOn)
  Cloning method: Restriction Enzyme; 5′ cloning site unknown (unknown if destroyed)
Terms and licenses: Academic/Nonprofit Terms; Industry Terms: Not Available to Industry
Depositor comments: Internal plasmid ID: WN440
How to cite: pCDNA5-FRT-TO-KIF1A(1-365)-VVDfast-mVenus-SSPB(micro)_P2A_iLID-mCherry-RAB11 was a gift from Lukas Kapitein (Addgene plasmid # 174646 ; http://n2t.net/addgene:174646 ; RRID:Addgene_174646)
