[The description below was written by a language model from this plasmid's Addgene catalogue record and pLannotate feature annotations shown in this document.]
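Description:
pCDNA5-FRT-TO-KIF1A(1-365)-VVDfast-mVenus-SSPB(micro)_P2A_iLID-mCherry-RAB11 is a 9.9 kb mammalian expression plasmid built on the pCDNA5-FRT-TO backbone and designed for the Flp-In T-REx system. It is propagated in E. coli through a high-copy ColE1/pUC origin with ampicillin selection. For mammalian cells, the backbone carries an FRT site directly upstream of a hygromycin resistance coding sequence with an SV40 polyadenylation signal. This arrangement allows Flp-mediated integration at a genomic FRT landing site and selection of isogenic stable lines. Expression is driven by the CMV enhancer/promoter followed by tet operator sites, which the automated annotation reports as fragments of tet-responsive promoters. Transcription is therefore repressed in Tet repressor-expressing host cells until tetracycline or doxycycline is added, and it terminates at a bGH polyadenylation signal.

The 4.8 kb insert is a single open reading frame split by a P2A peptide into two proteins. The first is an "opto-kinesin": the mouse KIF1A motor domain (residues 1-365, Pro202Ala) fused to VVDfast, mVenus and SSPB(micro) (Arg73Gln). The annotation software labels the motor as a Kif1c fragment by homology and does not annotate VVDfast, which presumably lies in the unannotated gap between the motor and mVenus. The second protein is iLID-mCherry-RAB11. The LOV-domain core of iLID is matched to miniSOG in the table, and the RAB11 portion matches RAB11A. Blue light induces iLID to bind SSPB, recruiting the plus-end-directed motor to RAB11-positive recycling endosomes and driving their anterograde transport. The two fluorescent proteins allow each component to be tracked separately.
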