Features (pLannotate 1.2.2; 27 found; start..end, strand, type, name):
    707..1036    +  CDS            sspB (fragment): SSPB_HAEIN - Experimental evidence at protein level: Swiss-Prot protein existence level 1. Also stimulates degradation of the N-terminus of RseA (residues 1-108, alone or in complex with sigma-E) by ClpX-ClpP in a non-ssrA-mediated fashion. From Haemophilus influenzae (strain ATCC 51907 / DSM 11121 / KW20 / Rd).
   1049..1101    +  CDS            P2A (fragment): 2A peptide from porcine teschovirus-1 polyprotein Eukaryotic ribosomes fail to insert a peptide bond between the Gly and Pro residues, yielding separate polypeptides.
   1133..1450    +  CDS            miniSOG: miniSOG is a basic (constitutively fluorescent) cyan fluorescent protein published in 2011, derived from Arabidopsis thaliana. It requires the cofactor flavin for fluorescence.
   1586..2293    +  CDS            mCherry: mCherry is a basic (constitutively fluorescent) red fluorescent protein published in 2004, derived from Discosoma sp.. It is reported to be a very rapidly-maturing monomer with low acid sensitivity.
   2393..3037    +  CDS            RAB11A: RB11A_HUMAN - Also known as RAB11. Experimental evidence at protein level: Swiss-Prot protein existence level 1. The small GTPases Rab are key regulators of intracellular membrane trafficking, from the formation of transport vesicles to their fusion with membranes. Rabs cycle between an inactive GDP-bound form and an active GTP-bound form that is able to recruit to membranes different set of downstream effectors directly responsible for vesicle formation, movement, tethering and fusion. The small Rab GTPase RAB11A regulates endocytic recycling. Acts as a major regulator of membrane delivery du
   3078..3302    +  polyA_signal   bGH poly(A) signal: bovine growth hormone polyadenylation signal
   3306..3327    +  promoter       SV40 promoter (fragment): SV40 enhancer and early promoter
   3348..3581    +  rep_origin     f1 ori (fragment) (sequence partly withheld): f1 bacteriophage origin of replication; arrow indicates direction of (+) strand synthesis
   3586..3633    +  protein_bind   FRT: FLP-mediated recombination occurs in the 8-bp core sequence TCTAGAAA (Turan and Bode, 2011). FLP recombinase from the Saccharomyces cerevisiae 2μ plasmid
   3641..4663    +  CDS            HygR: aminoglycoside phosphotransferase from E. coli; aph(4)-Ia; confers resistance to hygromycin
   4673..4798    +  CDS            ble (fragment): BLE_KLEPN - Experimental evidence at protein level: Swiss-Prot protein existence level 1. Binding protein with a strong affinity to the bleomycin family of antibiotics. Binds to CL990; an antimitotic-antibiotic compound. From Klebsiella pneumoniae.
   4793..4914    +  polyA_signal   SV40 poly(A) signal: SV40 polyadenylation signal
   4987..5003    -  protein_bind   lac operator: The lac repressor binds to the lac operator to inhibit transcription in E. coli. This inhibition can be relieved by adding lactose or isopropyl-β-D-thiogalactopyranoside (IPTG). lac repressor encoded by lacI
   5011..5041    -  promoter       lac promoter: promoter for the E. coli lac operon
   5056..5077    -  protein_bind   CAP binding site: CAP binding activates transcription in the presence of cAMP. E. coli catabolite activator protein
   5090..5182    -  CDS            lacI (fragment): lac repressor; lacI; The lac repressor binds to the lac operator to inhibit transcription in E. coli. This inhibition can be relieved by adding lactose or isopropyl-β-D-thiogalactopyranoside (IPTG).
   5365..5953    -  rep_origin     ori: high-copy-number ColE1/pMB1/pBR322/pUC origin of replication
   6124..6984    -  CDS            AmpR: β-lactamase; bla; confers resistance to ampicillin, carbenicillin, and related antibiotics
   6985..7089    -  promoter       AmpR promoter: bla
   7148..7200    -  misc_feature   bom (fragment): basis of mobility region from pBR322
   7355..7734    +  enhancer       CMV enhancer: human cytomegalovirus immediate early enhancer
   7735..7938    +  promoter       CMV promoter: human cytomegalovirus (CMV) immediate early promoter
   7940..7959    +  promoter       PLtetO-1 promoter (fragment): modified phage lambda PL promoter with tet operator sites (Lutz and Bujard, 1997)
   7961..7980    +  promoter       PLtetO-1 promoter (fragment): modified phage lambda PL promoter with tet operator sites (Lutz and Bujard, 1997)
   7988..8021    +  promoter       TRE3GV promoter (fragment): 3rd-generation Tet-responsive promoter that can be activated by binding of Tet-On® 3G, optimized for retroviral and lentiviral vectors
   8121..9221    +  CDS            Kif1c (fragment): KIF1C_MOUSE - Experimental evidence at protein level: Swiss-Prot protein existence level 1. Motor required for the retrograde transport of Golgi vesicles to the endoplasmic reticulum. Has a microtubule plus end-directed motility (By similarity). From Mus musculus (Mouse).
   9717..577     +  CDS            mVenus (across the origin): mVenus is a basic (constitutively fluorescent) yellow fluorescent protein published in 2006, derived from Aequorea victoria. It is reported to be a rapidly-maturing monomer with moderate acid sensitivity.
>Addgene plasmid #174646 | pCDNA5-FRT-TO-KIF1A(1-365)-VVDfast-mVenus-SSPB(micro)_P2A_iLID-mCherry-RAB11 | addgene full sequence | sequence record 346959 | Addgene NGS Result
GATCTGCACCACCGGCAAGCTGCCCGTGCCCTGGCCCACCCTCGTGACCACCCTCGGCTACGGCCTGCAG
TGCTTCGCCCGCTACCCCGACCACATGAAGCAGCACGACTTCTTCAAGTCCGCCATGCCCGAAGGCTACG
TCCAGGAGCGCACCATCTTCTTCAAGGACGACGGCAACTACAAGACCCGCGCCGAGGTGAAGTTCGAGGG
CGACACCCTGGTGAACCGCATCGAGCTGAAGGGCATCGACTTCAAGGAGGACGGCAACATCCTGGGGCAC
AAGCTGGAGTACAACTACAACAGCCACAACGTCTATATCATGGCCGACAAGCAGAAGAACGGCATCAAGG
CAAACTTCAAGATCCGCCACAACATCGAGGACGGCGGCGTGCAGCTCGCCGACCACTACCAGCAGAACAC
CCCCATCGGCGACGGCCCCGTGCTGCTGCCCGACAACCACTACCTGAGCTACCAGTCCAAACTGAGCAAA
GACCCCAACGAGAAGCGCGATCACATGGTCCTGCTGGAGTTCGTGACCGCCGCCGGGATCACTCTCGGCA
TGGACGAGCTGTACAAGGCTAGCGGAGGCGGTGGCTCAGGCGGAGGAGGGTCAGGAGGGGGAGGCAGTGG
CGGGGGCGGCTCTGGAGGAGGGGGTTCTGGTGGTGGTAGCTACGTAGATCTGAGCGGCCTGACCCTGCAG
GAATTCAGCTCCCCGAAACGCCCTAAGCTGCTGCGTGAATATTACGATTGGCTGGTTGATAACAGCTTTA
CCCCATATCTGGTGGTGGATGCCACATACCTGGGCGTGAACGTGCCCGTGGAGTATGTGAAAGACGGTCA
GATCGTGCTGAATCTGTCTGCAAGTGCGACCGGCAACCTGCAACTGACAAATGATTTTATCCAGTTCAAC
GCCCAGTTTAAGGGCGTGTCTCGTGAACTGTATATCCCGATGGGTGCCGCTCTGGCCATTTACGCTCGCG
AGAACGGCGATGGTGTGATGTTCGAACCAGAAGAAATCTATGACGAGCTGAATATTGGTGGATCCGGAGC
CACGAACTTCTCTCTGTTAAAGCAAGCAGGAGACGTGGAAGAAAACCCCGGGCCCACCATGCTGGCAACC
ACACTGGAACGGATCGAGAAAAATTTCGTGATTACTGATCCGAGACTGCCTGACAACCCAATCATTTTTG
CGAGCGATTCCTTCCTGCAGCTGACAGAATATTCTCGGGAAGAGATCCTGGGGCGCAATTGCCGTTTTCT
GCAGGGACCCGAGACAGACCGTGCCACTGTTCGGAAAATCAGAGATGCTATTGACAACCAGACTGAAGTG
ACCGTTCAGCTGATCAATTATACCAAGAGCGGCAAGAAGTTCTGGAACGTGTTCCACCTGCAGCCGATGC
GCGATTATAAGGGCGACGTCCAGTACTTCATTGGCGTGCAGCTGGATGGCACCGAACGTCTTCATGGCGC
CGCTGAGCGTGAGGCGGTCTGCCTGATCAAAAAGACAGCCTTTCAGATTGCTGAGGCAGCGAACGACGAA
AATTACTTTTCTAGAGGTGGCGGGGGGAGCGGGGGTGGGAGTAAGCTTGTGAGCAAGGGCGAGGAGGATA
ACATGGCCATCATCAAGGAGTTCATGCGCTTCAAGGTGCACATGGAGGGCTCCGTGAACGGCCACGAGTT
CGAGATCGAGGGCGAGGGCGAGGGCCGCCCCTACGAGGGCACCCAGACCGCCAAGCTGAAGGTGACCAAG
GGTGGCCCCCTGCCCTTCGCCTGGGACATCCTGTCCCCTCAGTTCATGTACGGCTCCAAGGCCTACGTGA
AGCACCCCGCCGACATCCCCGACTACTTGAAGCTGTCCTTCCCCGAGGGCTTCAAGTGGGAGCGCGTGAT
GAACTTCGAGGACGGCGGCGTGGTGACCGTGACCCAGGACTCCTCCCTGCAGGACGGCGAGTTCATCTAC
AAGGTGAAGCTGCGCGGCACCAACTTCCCCTCCGACGGTCCCGTAATGCAGAAGAAGACCATGGGCTGGG
AGGCCTCCTCCGAGCGGATGTACCCCGAGGACGGCGCCCTGAAGGGCGAGATCAAGCAGAGGCTGAAGCT
GAAGGACGGCGGCCACTACGACGCTGAGGTCAAGACCACCTACAAGGCCAAGAAGCCCGTGCAGCTGCCC
GGCGCCTACAACGTCAACATCAAGTTGGACATCACCTCCCACAACGAGGACTACACCATCGTGGAACAGT
ACGAACGCGCCGAGGGCCGCCACTCCACCGGCGGCATGGACGAGCTGTACAAGGCTAGCGGAGGCGGTGG
CTCAGGCGGAGGAGGGTCAGGAGGGGGAGGCAGTGGCGGGGGCGGCTCTGGAGGAGGGGGTTCTGGTGGT
GGTAGCTACGTAGGCACCCGCGACGACGAGTACGACTATCTCTTCAAAGTTGTCCTTATTGGAGATTCTG
GTGTTGGAAAGAGTAATCTCTTGTCTCGATTTACTCGAAATGAGTTTAATCTCGAAAGTAAGAGCACCAT
TGGAGTAGAGTTTGCAACAAGAAGCATCCAGGTTGATGGGAAAACAATAAAGGCACAGATATGGGACACG
GCAGGGCAGGAGCGATACCGAGCTATAACATCAGCATATTATCGTGGAGCTGTAGGTGCCTTACTGGTTT
ATGACATTGCTAAGCATCTCACATATGAAAATGTAGAACGATGGCTGAAAGAACTGAGAGATCATGCTGA
TAGTAACATTGTTATCATGCTTGTGGGCAATAAGAGTGATTTGCGTCATCTCAGGGCAGTTCCTACAGAT
GAAGCAAGAGCTTTTGCAGAAAAGAATGGTTTGTCATTCATTGAGACTTCCGCTCTAGACTCTACAAATG
TAGAAGCTGCTTTTCAGACAATTCTGACAGAGATATACCGCATTGTTTCCCAGAAACAAATGTCAGACAG
ACGTGAAAATGACATGTCTCCAAGCAACAATGTGGTTCCTATTCATGTTCCACCAACCACTGAAAACAAG
CCAAAGGTACAATGTTGTCAGAACATCTAAACCGGTGGGCCCGTTTAAACCCGCTGATCAGCCTCGACTG
TGCCTTCTAGTTGCCAGCCATCTGTTGTTTGCCCCTCCCCCGTGCCTTCCTTGACCCTGGAAGGTGCCAC
TCCCACTGTCCTTTCCTAATAAAATGAGGAAATTGCATCGCATTGTCTGAGTAGGTGTCATTCTATTCTG
GGGGGTGGGGTGGGGCAGGACAGCAAGGGGGAGGATTGGGAAGACAATAGCAGGCATGCTGGGGATGCGG
TGGGCTCTATGGCTTCTGAGGCGGAAAGAACCAGCTGGGGCTCTAGGGGGTATCCCC
[124 nt withheld, positions 3348-3471]
C
[91 nt withheld, positions 3473-3563]
AGGGTGATGGTTCACGTACCTAGAAGTTCCTATTCCGAAGTTCCTATTCTCTAGAAAGTATAGGAACTTC
CTTGGCCAAAAAGCCTGAACTCACCGCGACGTCTGTCGAGAAGTTTCTGATCGAAAAGTTCGACAGCGTC
TCCGACCTGATGCAGCTCTCGGAGGGCGAAGAATCTCGTGCTTTCAGCTTCGATGTAGGAGGGCGTGGAT
ATGTCCTGCGGGTAAATAGCTGCGCCGATGGTTTCTACAAAGATCGTTATGTTTATCGGCACTTTGCATC
GGCCGCGCTCCCGATTCCGGAAGTGCTTGACATTGGGGAATTCAGCGAGAGCCTGACCTATTGCATCTCC
CGCCGTGCACAGGGTGTCACGTTGCAAGACCTGCCTGAAACCGAACTGCCCGCTGTTCTGCAGCCGGTCG
CGGAGGCCATGGATGCGATCGCTGCGGCCGATCTTAGCCAGACGAGCGGGTTCGGCCCATTCGGACCGCA
AGGAATCGGTCAATACACTACATGGCGTGATTTCATATGCGCGATTGCTGATCCCCATGTGTATCACTGG
CAAACTGTGATGGACGACACCGTCAGTGCGTCCGTCGCGCAGGCTCTCGATGAGCTGATGCTTTGGGCCG
AGGACTGCCCCGAAGTCCGGCACCTCGTGCACGCGGATTTCGGCTCCAACAATGTCCTGACGGACAATGG
CCGCATAACAGCGGTCATTGACTGGAGCGAGGCGATGTTCGGGGATTCCCAATACGAGGTCGCCAACATC
TTCTTCTGGAGGCCGTGGTTGGCTTGTATGGAGCAGCAGACGCGCTACTTCGAGCGGAGGCATCCGGAGC
TTGCAGGATCGCCGCGGCTCCGGGCGTATATGCTCCGCATTGGTCTTGACCAACTCTATCAGAGCTTGGT
TGACGGCAATTTCGATGATGCAGCTTGGGCGCAGGGTCGATGCGACGCAATCGTCCGATCCGGAGCCGGG
ACTGTCGGGCGTACACAAATCGCCCGCAGAAGCGCGGCCGTCTGGACCGATGGCTGTGTAGAAGTACTCG
CCGATAGTGGAAACCGACGCCCCAGCACTCGTCCGAGGGCAAAGGAATAGCACGTACTACGAGATTTCGA
TTCCACCGCCGCCTTCTATGAAAGGTTGGGCTTCGGAATCGTTTTCCGGGACGCCGGCTGGATGATCCTC
CAGCGCGGGGATCTCATGCTGGAGTTCTTCGCCCACCCCAACTTGTTTATTGCAGCTTATAATGGTTACA
AATAAAGCAATAGCATCACAAATTTCACAAATAAAGCATTTTTTTCACTGCATTCTAGTTGTGGTTTGTC
CAAACTCATCAATGTATCTTATCATGTCTGTATACCGTCGACCTCTAGCTAGAGCTTGGCGTAATCATGG
TCATAGCTGTTTCCTGTGTGAAATTGTTATCCGCTCACAATTCCACACAACATACGAGCCGGAAGCATAA
AGTGTAAAGCCTGGGGTGCCTAATGAGTGAGCTAACTCACATTAATTGCGTTGCGCTCACTGCCCGCTTT
CCAGTCGGGAAACCTGTCGTGCCAGCTGCATTAATGAATCGGCCAACGCGCGGGGAGAGGCGGTTTGCGT
ATTGGGCGCTCTTCCGCTTCCTCGCTCACTGACTCGCTGCGCTCGGTCGTTCGGCTGCGGCGAGCGGTAT
CAGCTCACTCAAAGGCGGTAATACGGTTATCCACAGAATCAGGGGATAACGCAGGAAAGAACATGTGAGC
AAAAGGCCAGCAAAAGGCCAGGAACCGTAAAAAGGCCGCGTTGCTGGCGTTTTTCCATAGGCTCCGCCCC
CCTGACGAGCATCACAAAAATCGACGCTCAAGTCAGAGGTGGCGAAACCCGACAGGACTATAAAGATACC
AGGCGTTTCCCCCTGGAAGCTCCCTCGTGCGCTCTCCTGTTCCGACCCTGCCGCTTACCGGATACCTGTC
CGCCTTTCTCCCTTCGGGAAGCGTGGCGCTTTCTCATAGCTCACGCTGTAGGTATCTCAGTTCGGTGTAG
GTCGTTCGCTCCAAGCTGGGCTGTGTGCACGAACCCCCCGTTCAGCCCGACCGCTGCGCCTTATCCGGTA
ACTATCGTCTTGAGTCCAACCCGGTAAGACACGACTTATCGCCACTGGCAGCAGCCACTGGTAACAGGAT
TAGCAGAGCGAGGTATGTAGGCGGTGCTACAGAGTTCTTGAAGTGGTGGCCTAACTACGGCTACACTAGA
AGAACAGTATTTGGTATCTGCGCTCTGCTGAAGCCAGTTACCTTCGGAAAAAGAGTTGGTAGCTCTTGAT
CCGGCAAACAAACCACCGCTGGTAGCGGTGGTTTTTTTGTTTGCAAGCAGCAGATTACGCGCAGAAAAAA
AGGATCTCAAGAAGATCCTTTGATCTTTTCTACGGGGTCTGACGCTCAGTGGAACGAAAACTCACGTTAA
GGGATTTTGGTCATGAGATTATCAAAAAGGATCTTCACCTAGATCCTTTTAAATTAAAAATGAAGTTTTA
AATCAATCTAAAGTATATATGAGTAAACTTGGTCTGACAGTTACCAATGCTTAATCAGTGAGGCACCTAT
CTCAGCGATCTGTCTATTTCGTTCATCCATAGTTGCCTGACTCCCCGTCGTGTAGATAACTACGATACGG
GAGGGCTTACCATCTGGCCCCAGTGCTGCAATGATACCGCGAGACCCACGCTCACCGGCTCCAGATTTAT
CAGCAATAAACCAGCCAGCCGGAAGGGCCGAGCGCAGAAGTGGTCCTGCAACTTTATCCGCCTCCATCCA
GTCTATTAATTGTTGCCGGGAAGCTAGAGTAAGTAGTTCGCCAGTTAATAGTTTGCGCAACGTTGTTGCC
ATTGCTACAGGCATCGTGGTGTCACGCTCGTCGTTTGGTATGGCTTCATTCAGCTCCGGTTCCCAACGAT
CAAGGCGAGTTACATGATCCCCCATGTTGTGCAAAAAAGCGGTTAGCTCCTTCGGTCCTCCGATCGTTGT
CAGAAGTAAGTTGGCCGCAGTGTTATCACTCATGGTTATGGCAGCACTGCATAATTCTCTTACTGTCATG
CCATCCGTAAGATGCTTTTCTGTGACTGGTGAGTACTCAACCAAGTCATTCTGAGAATAGTGTATGCGGC
GACCGAGTTGCTCTTGCCCGGCGTCAATACGGGATAATACCGCGCCACATAGCAGAACTTTAAAAGTGCT
CATCATTGGAAAACGTTCTTCGGGGCGAAAACTCTCAAGGATCTTACCGCTGTTGAGATCCAGTTCGATG
TAACCCACTCGTGCACCCAACTGATCTTCAGCATCTTTTACTTTCACCAGCGTTTCTGGGTGAGCAAAAA
CAGGAAGGCAAAATGCCGCAAAAAAGGGAATAAGGGCGACACGGAAATGTTGAATACTCATACTCTTCCT
TTTTCAATATTATTGAAGCATTTATCAGGGTTATTGTCTCATGAGCGGATACATATTTGAATGTATTTAG
AAAAATAAACAAATAGGGGTTCCGCGCACATTTCCCCGAAAAGTGCCACCTGACGTCGACGGATCGGGAG
ATCTCCCGATCCCCTATGGTGCACTCTCAGTACAATCTGCTCTGATGCCGCATAGTTAAGCCAGTATCTG
CTCCCTGCTTGTGTGTTGGAGGTCGCTGAGTAGTGCGCGAGCAAAATTTAAGCTACAACAAGGCAAGGCT
TGACCGACAATTGCATGAAGAATCTGCTTAGGGTTAGGCGTTTTGCGCTGCTTCGCGATGTACGGGCCAG
ATATACGCGTTGACATTGATTATTGACTAGTTATTAATAGTAATCAATTACGGGGTCATTAGTTCATAGC
CCATATATGGAGTTCCGCGTTACATAACTTACGGTAAATGGCCCGCCTGGCTGACCGCCCAACGACCCCC
GCCCATTGACGTCAATAATGACGTATGTTCCCATAGTAACGCCAATAGGGACTTTCCATTGACGTCAATG
GGTGGAGTATTTACGGTAAACTGCCCACTTGGCAGTACATCAAGTGTATCATATGCCAAGTACGCCCCCT
ATTGACGTCAATGACGGTAAATGGCCCGCCTGGCATTATGCCCAGTACATGACCTTATGGGACTTTCCTA
CTTGGCAGTACATCTACGTATTAGTCATCGCTATTACCATGGTGATGCGGTTTTGGCAGTACATCAATGG
GCGTGGATAGCGGTTTGACTCACGGGGATTTCCAAGTCTCCACCCCATTGACGTCAATGGGAGTTTGTTT
TGGCACCAAAATCAACGGGACTTTCCAAAATGTCGTAACAACTCCGCCCCATTGACGCAAATGGGCGGTA
GGCGTGTACGGTGGGAGGTCTATATAAGCAGAGCTCTCCCTATCAGTGATAGAGATCTCCCTATCAGTGA
TAGAGATCGTCGACGAGCTCGTTTAGTGAACCGTCAGATCGCCTGGAGACGCCATCCACGCTGTTTTGAC
CTCCATAGAAGACACCGGGACCGATCCAGCCTCCGGACTCTAGCGTTTAAACTTAAGCTTGCCACCGGCG
CGCCACCATGGCCGGGGCTTCGGTGAAGGTGGCGGTGCGTGTCCGCCCCTTCAACTCCCGGGAAATGAGC
CGAGACTCCAAGTGCATCATTCAGATGTCTGGAAGCACCACCACTATTGTCAACCCCAAACAGCCCAAGG
AGACACCCAAGAGCTTCAGCTTTGATTACTCCTACTGGTCACATACCTCGCCGGAGGACATCAACTATGC
CTCTCAGAAGCAGGTCTACAGGGACATTGGGGAAGAGATGCTACAGCATGCCTTTGAGGGCTACAATGTG
TGCATCTTTGCCTATGGGCAGACGGGGGCCGGCAAGTCCTACACCATGATGGGGAAACAGGAGAAGGACC
AGCAAGGCATCATTCCACAGCTCTGCGAAGACCTCTTCTCTCGAATCAACGACACCACCAACGACAACAT
GTCCTACTCTGTGGAGGTCAGCTACATGGAGATTTACTGTGAGCGAGTCCGTGACCTCCTGAACCCCAAG
AACAAAGGCAACCTGCGTGTGAGGGAGCACCCTCTGCTGGGGCCTTATGTGGAGGACCTCTCCAAGCTGG
CTGTAACCTCCTACAATGACATCCAGGACCTCATGGACTCAGGGAACAAGGCCAGGACTGTGGCGGCCAC
AAACATGAATGAGACCAGCAGCCGTTCTCACGCAGTCTTCAACATCATCTTTACCCAGAAGCGCCATGAT
GCAGAGACCAACATCACCACAGAGAAAGTGAGCAAAATCAGCCTGGTGGACCTGGCAGGCAGTGAACGAG
CCGACTCCACAGGAGCCAAGGGCACGCGACTCAAGGAGGGGGCCAACATCAACAAGTCTTTGACCACCCT
GGGAAAGGTCATCTCTGCTCTGGCTGAAATGGACTCTGGACCCAACAAGAACAAGAAAAAGAAGAAGACA
GATTTCATCCCTTACCGAGACTCCGTATTGACATGGCTTCTCCGGGAAAACCTCGGTGGCAACTCAAGGA
CAGCCATGGTGGCAGCCCTGAGCCCTGCGGACATCAACTATGATGAGACCCTCAGCACACTGAGATATGC
AGATCGGGCCAAACAAATCCGCTGCAATGCCATCATCAATGAAGACCCCAACTCTAGAGGTGGCGGGGGC
AGTGGGGGATCCCATACTCTTTATGCCCCCGGTGGATATGACATTATGGGATATCTGTGCCAGATCATGA
ACCGGCCAAACCCGCAGGTGGAACTGGGCCCCGTGGATACATCCTGCGCCTTGGTTCTTTGTGACCTGAA
ACAGAAAGACACCCCGGTAGTTTACGCGAGTGAAGCCTTCCTCTACATGACAGGTTACAGCAACGCAGAG
GTGCTGGGCCGGAATTGCCGGTTTCTGCAAAGCCCTGACGGCATGGTGAAGCCCAAGAGCACCCGGAAGT
ACGTGGATAGTAACACAATCAATACTATGCGCAAGGCAATCGACAGGAATGCCGAGGTGCAGGTTGAAGT
AGTCAATTTTAAAAAGAATGGACAGCGATTTGTTAATTTCCTGACTATGATACCTGTTAGGGACGAAACA
GGCGAGTATCGATACTCTATGGGATTCCAGTGCGAAGTCGACGGGAGCGGGGGTGGGAGTAAGCTTGTGA
GCAAGGGCGAGGAGCTGTTCACCGGGGTGGTGCCCATCCTGGTCGAGCTGGACGGCGACGTAAACGGCCA
CAAGTTCAGCGTGTCCGGCGAGGGCGAGGGCGATGCCACCTACGGCAAGCTGACCCTGAAGTT
